>Addgene plasmid #138973 | pQP-2460 | addgene full sequence | sequence record 291734 | Addgene NGS Result
TATCCCCTGATTCTGTGGATAACCGTATTACCGCCATGCATTAGTTATTAATAGTAATCAATTACGGGGT
CATTAGTTCATAGCCCATATATGGAGTTCCGCGTTACATAACTTACGGTAAATGGCCCGCCTGGCTGACC
GCCCAACGACCCCCGCCCATTGACGTCAATAATGACGTATGTTCCCATAGTAACGCCAATAGGGACTTTC
CATTGACGTCAATGGGTGGAGTATTTACGGTAAACTGCCCACTTGGCAGTACATCAAGTGTATCATATGC
CAAGTACGCCCCCTATTGACGTCAATGACGGTAAATGGCCCGCCTGGCATTATGCCCAGTACATGACCTT
ATGGGACTTTCCTACTTGGCAGTACATCTACGTATTAGTCATCGCTATTACCATGGTGATGCGGTTTTGG
CAGTACATCAATGGGCGTGGATAGCGGTTTGACTCACGGGGATTTCCAAGTCTCCACCCCATTGACGTCA
ATGGGAGTTTGTTTTGGCACCAAAATCAACGGGACTTTCCAAAATGTCGTAACAACTCCGCCCCATTGAC
GCAAATGGGCGGTAGGCGTGTACGGTGGGAGGTCTATATAAGCAGAGCTGGTTTAGTGAACCGTCAGATC
CGCTAGCGCTACCATGGTGAGCAAGGGCGAGGAGCTGTTCACCGGGGTGGTGCCCATCCTGGTCGAGCTG
GACGGCGACGTAAACGGCCACAAGTTCAGCGTGTCCGGCGAGGGCGAGGGCGATGCCACCTACGGCAAGC
TGACCCTGAAGCTGATCTGCACCACCGGCAAGCTGCCCGTGCCCTGGCCCACCCTCGTGACCACCCTGGG
CTACGGCCTGCAGTGCTTCGCCCGCTACCCCGACCACATGAAGCAGCACGACTTCTTCAAGTCCGCCATG
CCCGAAGGCTACGTCCAGGAGCGCACCATCTTCTTCAAGGACGACGGCAACTACAAGACCCGCGCCGAGG
TGAAGTTCGAGGGCGACACCCTGGTGAACCGCATCGAGCTGAAGGGCATCGACTTCAAGGAGGACGGCAA
CATCCTGGGGCACAAGCTGGAGTACAACTACAACAGCCACAACGTCTATATCACCGCCGACAAGCAGAAG
AACGGCATCAAGGCCAACTTCAAGATCCGCCACAACATCGAGGACGGCGGCGTGCAGCTCGCCGACCACT
ACCAGCAGAACACCCCCATCGGCGACGGCCCCGTGCTGCTGCCCGACAACCACTACCTAAGCTACCAGTC
CAAGCTGAGCAAAGACCCCAACGAGAAGCGCGATCACATGGTCCTGCTGGAACGCGTGACCGCCGCCGGG
ATCACTCTCGGCATGGACGAGCTGTACAAGGCTAGCGGTAAAAAGAAGAAAAAGAAGTCAAAGACAAAGT
GTGTAATTATGTAAAGATCTCGAGCTCAAGCTTCGAATTCTGCAGTCGACGGTACCGCGGGCCCGGGATC
CGCCCCTCTCCCTCCCCCCCCCCTAACGTTACTGGCCGAAGCCGCTTGGAATAAGGCCGGTGTGCGTTTG
TCTATATGTTATTTTCCACCATATTGCCGTCTTTTGGCAATGTGAGGGCCCGGAAACCTGGCCCTGTCTT
CTTGACGAGCATTCCTAGGGGTCTTTCCCCTCTCGCCAAAGGAATGCAAGGTCTGTTGAATGTCGTGAAG
GAAGCAGTTCCTCTGGAAGCTTCTTGAAGACAAACAACGTCTGTAGCGACCCTTTGCAGGCAGCGGAACC
CCCCACCTGGCGACAGGTGCCTCTGCGGCCAAAAGCCACGTGTATAAGATACACCTGCAAAGGCGGCACA
ACCCCAGTGCCACGTTGTGAGTTGGATAGTTGTGGAAAGAGTCAAATGGCTCTCCTCAAGCGTATTCAAC
AAGGGGCTGAAGGATGCCCAGAAGGTACCCCATTGTATGGGATCTGATCTGGGGCCTCGGTACACATGCT
TTACATGTGTTTAGTCGAGGTTAAAAAAACGTCTAGGCCCCCCGAACCACGGGGACGTGGTTTTCCTTTG
AAAAACACGATGATAATATGGCCACAAGCGCTACCGGACTCAGATCTACCATGGTGGCAGGTCATGCCTC
TGGCAGCCCCGCATTCGGGACCGCCGATCTTTCGAATTGCGAACGTGAAGAGATCCACCTCGCCGGCTCG
ATCCAGCCGCATGGCGCGCTTCTGGTCGTCAGCGAGCCGGATCATCGCATCATCCAGGCCAGCGCCAACG
CCGCGGAATTTCTGAATCTCGGAAGCGTGCTCGGCGTTCCGCTCGCCGAGATCGACGGCGATCTGTTGAT
CAAGATCCTGCCGCATCTCGATCCCACCGCCGAAGGCATGCCGGTCGCGGTGCGCTGCCGGATCGGCAAT
CCCTCCACGGAGTACGACGGTCTGATGCATCGGCCTCCGGAAGGCGGGCTGATCATCGAGCTCGAACGTG
CCGGCCCGCCGATCGATCTGTCCGGCACGCTGGCGCCGGCGCTGGAGCGGATCCGCACGGCGGGCTCGCT
GCGCGCGCTGTGCGATGACACCGCGCTGCTGTTTCAGCAGTGCACCGGCTACGACCGGGTGATGGTGTAT
CGCTTCGACGAGCAGGGCCACGGCGAAGTGTTCTCCGAGCGCCACGTGCCCGGGCTCGAATCCTATTTCG
GCAACCGCTATCCGTCGTCGGACATTCCGCAGATGGCGCGGCGGCTGTACGAGCGGCAGCGCGTCCGCGT
GCTGGTCGACGTCAGCTATCAGCCGGTGCCGCTGGAGCCGCGGCTGTCGCCGCTGACCGGGCGCGATCTC
GACATGTCGGGCTGCTTCCTGCGCTCGATGTCGCCGATCCATCTGCAGTACCTGAAGAACATGGGCGTGC
GCGCCACCCTGGTGGTGTCGCTGGTGGTCGGCGGCAAGCTGTGGGGCCTGGTTGCCTGTCACCATTATCT
GCCGCGCTTCATCCATTTCGAGCTGCGGGCGATCTGCGAACTGCTCGCCGAAGCGATCGCGACGCGGATC
ACCGCGCTTGAGAGCTTCGCGCAGAGCCAGTCGGAGCTGTTCGTGCAGCGGCTCGAACAGCGCATGATCG
AAGCGATCACCCGTGAAGGCGATTGGCGCGCAGCGATTTTCGACACCAGCCAATCGATCCTGCAGCCGCT
GCACGCCGACGGTTGCGCGCTGGTGTACGAAGACCAGATCAGGACCATCGGTGACGTACCTTCCACGCAG
GATGTTCGCGAGATCGCCGGGTGGCTCGATCGCCAGCCACGTGCGGCGGTGACCTCGACCGCGTCGCTCG
GTCTCGACGTGCCGGAGCTCGCGCATCTGACGCGGATGGCGAGCGGCGTGGTCGCGGCGCCGATTTCGGA
TCATCGCGGCGAGTTTCTGATGTGGTTCCGCCCCGAGCGCGTCCACACCGTTACCTGGGGCGGCGATCCG
AAGAAGCCGTTCACGATGGGCGATACACCGGCGGATCTGTCGCCGCGGCGCTCCTTCGCCAAATGGCATC
AGGTTGTCGAAGGCACGTCCGATCCGTGGACGGCCGCCGATCTCGCCGCGGCTCGCACCATCGGTCAGAC
CGTCGCCGACATCGTGCTGCAATTCCGCGCGGTGCGGACACTGATCGCCCGCGAACAGTACGAACAGTTT
TCGTCCCAGGTGCACGCTTCGATGCAGCCGGTGCTGATCACCGACGCCGAAGGCCGCATCCTGCTGATGA
ACGACTCGTTCCGCGACATGTTGCCGGCGGGGTCGCCATCCGCCGTCCATCTCGACGATCTCGCCGGGTT
CTTCGTCGAATCGAACGATTTCCTGCGCAACGTCGCCGAACTGATCGATCACGGCCGCGGGTGGCGCGGC
GAAGTTCTGCTGCGCGGCGCAGGTAATCGCCCGTTGCCGCTGGCAGTGCGCGCCGATCCGGTGACGCGCA
CGGAGGACCAGTCGCTCGGCTTCGTGCTGATCTTCAGCGACGCTACCGATCGTCGCACCGCAGATGCCGC
ACGCACGCGTTTCCAGGAAGGCATTCTTGCCAGCGCACGTCCCGGCGTGCGGCTCGACTCCAAGTCCGAC
CTCTTGCACGAGAAGCTGCTGTCCGCGCTGGTCGAGAACGCGCAGCTTGCCGCATTGGAAATTACTTACG
GCGTCGAGACCGGACGCATCGCCGAGCTGCTCGAAGGCGTTCGCCAGTCGATGCTGCGCACCGCCGAAGT
GCTCGGCCATCTGGTGCAGCACGCGGCGCGCACGGCCGGCAGCGACAGCTCGAGCAATGGCTCGCAGAAC
AAGAAGGCTAGCAGTGCTGGCGGTAGTGCTGGTGGGAGTGCTGGCGGTAGTGCTGGTGGCGATATCATGG
ATCAAGTCCAACTGGTGGAGTCTGGTGGCGCTTTGGTGCAGCCAGGTGGCTCTCTGCGTTTGTCCTGTGC
CGCTTCTGGCTTCCCAGTGAACCGCTATTCCATGCGCTGGTATCGCCAGGCTCCAGGCAAAGAGCGTGAG
TGGGTAGCCGGTATGTCCAGCGCGGGTGATCGTAGCTCCTATGAAGACTCCGTGAAGGGCCGTTTCACCA
TCAGCCGTGACGATGCCCGTAACACGGTGTATCTGCAAATGAACAGCTTGAAACCTGAAGATACGGCCGT
GTATTACTGTAATGTGAACGTGGGCTTCGAGTATTGGGGCCAAGGCACCCAGGTCACCGTCTCCAGCTAA
GATATCAGATCTCGAGCTCAAGCTTCGAATTCTGCAGTCGACGGTACCGCGGGCCCGGGATCCGCCCCTC
TCCCTCCCCCCCCCCCTAACGTTACTGGCCGAAGCCGCTTGGAATAAGGCCGGTGTGCGTTTGTCTATAT
GTTATTTTCCACCATATTGCCGTCTTTTGGCAATGTGAGGGCCCGGAAACCTGGCCCTGTCTTCTTGACG
AGCATTCCTAGGGGTCTTTCCCCTCTCGCCAAAGGAATGCAAGGTCTGTTGAATGTCGTGAAGGAAGCAG
TTCCTCTGGAAGCTTCTTGAAGACAAACAACGTCTGTAGCGACCCTTTGCAGGCAGCGGAACCCCCCACC
TGGCGACAGGTGCCTCTGCGGCCAAAAGCCACGTGTATAAGATACACCTGCAAAGGCGGCACAACCCCAG
TGCCACGTTGTGAGTTGGATAGTTGTGGAAAGAGTCAAATGGCTCTCCTCAAGCGTATTCAACAAGGGGC
TGAAGGATGCCCAGAAGGTACCCCATTGTATGGGATCTGATCTGGGGCCTCGGTACACATGCTTTACATG
TGTTTAGTCGAGGTTAAAAAAACGTCTAGGCCCCCCGAACCACGGGGACGTGGTTTTCCTTTGAAAAACA
CGATGATAATATGGCCACAAACCGGTCCATGGGAATTGATCTCTCAGGATTAACACTGCAGACTAGTATG
GTGAGCAAGGGCGAGGAGGATAACATGGCCATCATCAAGGAGTTCATGCGCTTCAAGGTGCACATGGAGG
GCTCCGTGAACGGCCACGAGTTCGAGATCGAGGGCGAGGGCGAGGGCCGCCCCTACGAGGGCACCCAGAC
CGCCAAGCTGAAGGTGACCAAGGGTGGCCCCCTGCCCTTCGCCTGGGACATCCTGTCCCCTCAGTTCATG
TACGGCTCCAAGGCCTACGTGAAGCACCCCGCCGACATCCCCGACTACTTGAAGCTGTCCTTCCCCGAGG
GCTTCAAGTGGGAGCGCGTGATGAACTTCGAGGACGGCGGCGTGGTGACCGTGACCCAGGACTCCTCCCT
GCAGGACGGCGAGTTCATCTACAAGGTGAAGCTGCGCGGCACCAACTTCCCCTCCGACGGCCCCGTAATG
CAGAAGAAGACCATGGGCTGGGAGGCCTCCTCCGAGCGGATGTACCCCGAGGACGGCGCCCTGAAGGGCG
AGATCAAGCAGAGGCTGAAGCTGAAGGACGGCGGCCACTACGACGCTGAGGTCAAGACCACCTACAAGGC
CAAGAAGCCCGTGCAGCTGCCCGGCGCCTACAACGTCAACATCAAGTTGGACATCACCTCCCACAACGAG
GACTACACCATCGTGGAACAGTACGAACGCGCCGAGGGCCGCCACTCCACCGGCGGCATGGACGAGCTGT
ACAAGAGTGCTGGTGGGTCCGCCGGCGGGAGTGCTGGCGGTAGTGCCGGCGGTAGTTCTAGAGGCAAGAA
CATGCAGGCGGTCACCGAGCTGCATTCCCGGCTGATCGCTGCGCAGCAGGCGATGGAGCGCGACTATTGG
CGGTTGCGTGAATTGGAGACTCGCTACCGCCTGGTGTTCGACGCTGCCGCCGATGCGGTGATGATCGTCT
CCGCCGGCGACATGCGCATCGTCGAAGCCAACCGGGCGGCGGTGAATGCGATCAGCCGCGTCGAGCGCGG
CAATGACGACCTTGCGGGGCGTGATTTCCTCGCCGAAGTGGCGGCTGCCGATCGCGATGCGGTGCGCGAC
ATGCTGGCCCAGGTGCGTCAGCGCGGCACCGCACTCAGCGTCCTCGTTCATCTCGGCCGTTACGACCGCG
CCTGGATGCTGCGCGGTTCGCTGATGTCGTCCGAGCGTCGTCAGGTTTTCCTGCTGCACTTCACCCCGGT
GACCACGACTCCCGCGATCGACGACGACGACAAAGGTGTCGTTGCTTCTGCTGCCGACGGTGCAGAGGGC
GCCTCAGACGACGCAGAGGATTAAGCGGCCGCGACTCTAGATCATAATCAGCCATACCACATTTGTAGAG
GTTTTACTTGCTTTAAAAAACCTCCCACACCTCCCCCTGAACCTGAAACATAAAATGAATGCAATTGTTG
TTGTTAACTTGTTTATTGCAGCTTATAATGGTTACAAATAAAGCAATAGCATCACAAATTTCACAAATAA
AGCATTTTTTTCACTGCATTCTAGTTGTGGTTTGTCCAAACTCATCAATGTATCTTAAGGCGTAAATTGT
AAGCGTTAATATTTTGTTAAAATTCGCGTTAAATTTTTGTTAAATCAGCTCATTTTTTAACCAATAGGCC
GAAATCGGCAAAATCCCTTATAAATCAAAAGAATAGACCGAGATAGGGT
[37 nt withheld, positions 7050-7086]
AAAGAACGTGGACTCCAACGTCAAAGG
[49 nt withheld, positions 7114-7162]
T
[91 nt withheld, positions 7164-7254]
G
[124 nt withheld, positions 7256-7379]
CAGGTGGCACTTTTCGGGGAAATGTGCGCGGAACCCCTATTTGTTTATTTTTCTAAATACATTCAAATAT
GTATCCGCTCATGAGACAATAACCCTGATAAATGCTTCAATAATATTGAAAAAGGAAGAGTCCTGAGGCG
GAAAGAACCAGCTGTGGAATGTGTGTCAGTTAGGGTGTGGAAAGTCCCCAGGCTCCCCAGCAGGCAGAAG
TATGCAAAGCATGCATCTCAATTAGTCAGCAACCAGGTGTGGAAAGTCCCCAGGCTCCCCAGCAGGCAGA
AGTATGCAAAGCATGCATCTCAATTAGTCAGCAACCATAGTCCCGCCCCTAACTCCGCCCATCCCGCCCC
TAACTCCGCCCAGTTCCGCCCATTCTCCGCCCCATGGCTGACTAATTTTTTTTATTTATGCAGAGGCCGA
GGCCGCCTCGGCCTCTGAGCTATTCCAGAAGTAGTGAGGAGGCTTTTTTGGAGGCCTAGGCTTTTGCAAA
GATCGATCAAGAGACAGGATGAGGATCGTTTCGCATGATTGAACAAGATGGATTGCACGCAGGTTCTCCG
GCCGCTTGGGTGGAGAGGCTATTCGGCTATGACTGGGCACAACAGACAATCGGCTGCTCTGATGCCGCCG
TGTTCCGGCTGTCAGCGCAGGGGCGCCCGGTTCTTTTTGTCAAGACCGACCTGTCCGGTGCCCTGAATGA
ACTGCAAGACGAGGCAGCGCGGCTATCGTGGCTGGCCACGACGGGCGTTCCTTGCGCAGCTGTGCTCGAC
GTTGTCACTGAAGCGGGAAGGGACTGGCTGCTATTGGGCGAAGTGCCGGGGCAGGATCTCCTGTCATCTC
ACCTTGCTCCTGCCGAGAAAGTATCCATCATGGCTGATGCAATGCGGCGGCTGCATACGCTTGATCCGGC
TACCTGCCCATTCGACCACCAAGCGAAACATCGCATCGAGCGAGCACGTACTCGGATGGAAGCCGGTCTT
GTCGATCAGGATGATCTGGACGAAGAGCATCAGGGGCTCGCGCCAGCCGAACTGTTCGCCAGGCTCAAGG
CGAGCATGCCCGACGGCGAGGATCTCGTCGTGACCCATGGCGATGCCTGCTTGCCGAATATCATGGTGGA
AAATGGCCGCTTTTCTGGATTCATCGACTGTGGCCGGCTGGGTGTGGCGGACCGCTATCAGGACATAGCG
TTGGCTACCCGTGATATTGCTGAAGAGCTTGGCGGCGAATGGGCTGACCGCTTCCTCGTGCTTTACGGTA
TCGCCGCTCCCGATTCGCAGCGCATCGCCTTCTATCGCCTTCTTGACGAGTTCTTCTGAGCGGGACTCTG
GGGTTCGAAATGACCGACCAAGCGACGCCCAACCTGCCATCACGAGATTTCGATTCCACCGCCGCCTTCT
ATGAAAGGTTGGGCTTCGGAATCGTTTTCCGGGACGCCGGCTGGATGATCCTCCAGCGCGGGGATCTCAT
GCTGGAGTTCTTCGCCCACCCTAGGGGGAGGCTAACTGAAACACGGAAGGAGACAATACCGGAAGGAACC
CGCGCTATGACGGCAATAAAAAGACAGAATAAAACGCACGGTGTTGGGTCGTTTGTTCATAAACGCGGGG
TTCGGTCCCAGGGCTGGCACTCTGTCGATACCCCACCGAGACCCCATTGGGGCCAATACGCCCGCGTTTC
TTCCTTTTCCCCACCCCACCCCCCAAGTTCGGGTGAAGGCCCAGGGCTCGCAGCCAACGTCGGGGCGGCA
GGCCCTGCCATAGCCTCAGGTTACTCATATATACTTTAGATTGATTTAAAACTTCATTTTTAATTTAAAA
GGATCTAGGTGAAGATCCTTTTTGATAATCTCATGACCAAAATCCCTTAACGTGAGTTTTCGTTCCACTG
AGCGTCAGACCCCGTAGAAAAGATCAAAGGATCTTCTTGAGATCCTTTTTTTCTGCGCGTAATCTGCTGC
TTGCAAACAAAAAAACCACCGCTACCAGCGGTGGTTTGTTTGCCGGATCAAGAGCTACCAACTCTTTTTC
CGAAGGTAACTGGCTTCAGCAGAGCGCAGATACCAAATACTGTTCTTCTAGTGTAGCCGTAGTTAGGCCA
CCACTTCAAGAACTCTGTAGCACCGCCTACATACCTCGCTCTGCTAATCCTGTTACCAGTGGCTGCTGCC
AGTGGCGATAAGTCGTGTCTTACCGGGTTGGACTCAAGACGATAGTTACCGGATAAGGCGCAGCGGTCGG
GCTGAACGGGGGGTTCGTGCACACAGCCCAGCTTGGAGCGAACGACCTACACCGAACTGAGATACCTACA
GCGTGAGCTATGAGAAAGCGCCACGCTTCCCGAAGGGAGAAAGGCGGACAGGTATCCGGTAAGCGGCAGG
GTCGGAACAGGAGAGCGCACGAGGGAGCTTCCAGGGGGAAACGCCTGGTATCTTTATAGTCCTGTCGGGT
TTCGCCACCTCTGACTTGAGCGTCGATTTTTGTGATGCTCGTCAGGGGGGCGGAGCCTATGGAAAAACGC
CAGCAACGCGGCCTTTTTACGGTTCCTGGCCTTTTGCTGGCCTTTTGCTCACATGTTCTTTCCTGCGT
Features (pLannotate 1.2.2; 23 found; start..end, strand, type, name):
      1..34      +  rep_origin     RSF ori (fragment): Plasmids containing the RSF 1030 origin of replication can be propagated in E. coli cells that contain additional plasmids with compatible origins.
    102..405     +  enhancer       CMV enhancer: human cytomegalovirus immediate early enhancer
    406..609     +  promoter       CMV promoter: human cytomegalovirus (CMV) immediate early promoter
    644..1360    +  CDS            mVenus: mVenus is a basic (constitutively fluorescent) yellow fluorescent protein published in 2006, derived from Aequorea victoria. It is reported to be a rapidly-maturing monomer with moderate acid sensitivity.
   1367..1414    +  CDS            K-Ras (fragment): human small GTPase proto-oncoprotein
   1415..1471    +  misc_feature   MCS: multiple cloning site
   1473..2057    +  misc_feature   IRES2: internal ribosome entry site (IRES) of the encephalomyocarditis virus (EMCV)
   2057..2077    +  misc_feature   MCS (fragment): multiple cloning site
   2081..3025    +  CDS            RpBphP1: RpBphP1 is a fluorescent protein published in 2012, derived from Rhodopseudomonas palustris.
   4343..4684    +  CDS            vsfGFP-0 (fragment): vsfGFP-0 is a basic (constitutively fluorescent) green fluorescent protein published in 2015, derived from Aequorea victoria. It has low acid sensitivity.
   4697..4753    +  misc_feature   MCS: multiple cloning site
   4755..5340    +  misc_feature   IRES2: internal ribosome entry site (IRES) of the encephalomyocarditis virus (EMCV)
   5388..6095    +  CDS            mCherry: mCherry is a basic (constitutively fluorescent) red fluorescent protein published in 2004, derived from Discosoma sp.. It is reported to be a very rapidly-maturing monomer with low acid sensitivity.
   6690..6773    +  CDS            large T antigen (fragment): large T antigen from SV40 (simian virus 40)
   6796..6917    +  polyA_signal   SV40 poly(A) signal: SV40 polyadenylation signal
   6951..7379    -  rep_origin     f1 ori (sequence partly withheld): f1 bacteriophage origin of replication; arrow indicates direction of (+) strand synthesis
   7406..7510    +  promoter       AmpR promoter: bla
   7512..7869    +  promoter       SV40 promoter: SV40 enhancer and early promoter
   7904..8698    +  CDS            NeoR/KanR: aminoglycoside phosphotransferase from Tn5; aph(3')-II (or nptII); confers resistance to neomycin, kanamycin, and G418 (Geneticin®)
   8719..8871    +  CDS            ble (fragment): BLE_KLEPN - Experimental evidence at protein level: Swiss-Prot protein existence level 1. Binding protein with a strong affinity to the bleomycin family of antibiotics. Binds to CL990; an antimitotic-antibiotic compound. From Klebsiella pneumoniae.
   8930..8977    +  polyA_signal   HSV TK poly(A) signal: herpes simplex virus thymidine kinase polyadenylation signal (Cole and Stacy, 1985)
   9068..9084    -  polyA_signal   bGH poly(A) signal (fragment): bovine growth hormone polyadenylation signal
   9306..9894    +  rep_origin     ori: high-copy-number ColE1/pMB1/pBR322/pUC origin of replication
