[The description below was written by a language model from this plasmid's Addgene catalogue record and pLannotate feature annotations shown in this document.]
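Description:
pQP-2460 is a 9,967-nt mammalian expression plasmid that delivers all three components of a near-infrared optogenetic recruitment system from a single transcript. The record does not name a backbone. The annotated features show a high-copy ColE1/pUC-type origin, an f1 origin, and a NeoR/KanR cassette placed behind both a bacterial (AmpR) promoter and the SV40 early promoter and ending in an HSV TK polyadenylation signal. This arrangement gives kanamycin selection in E. coli and could support G418 selection in mammalian cells.

The payload is a tricistronic cassette driven by the CMV enhancer/promoter and terminated by an SV40 poly(A) signal. The first cistron encodes mVenus fused to a CAAX motif, annotated as a short K-Ras fragment, which anchors the yellow fluorescent protein to the membrane, where it acts as the model target. After an EMCV IRES2 comes BphP1, the bacterial phytochrome from Rhodopseudomonas palustris, fused to an anti-GFP intrabody, iB(GFP). The annotation tool covers only the first part of BphP1 and labels the intrabody region as a vsfGFP-0 fragment, which probably reflects a GFP-binding nanobody shared with that protein. A second IRES2 drives mCherry carrying a nuclear export signal and fused to Q-PAS1. The NES and Q-PAS1 segments flanking mCherry are not annotated.

The intrabody tethers BphP1 to membrane-bound mVenus. Illumination then induces BphP1 to bind Q-PAS1, drawing the cytoplasmic mCherry fusion to the membrane, where relocalisation can be followed by red fluorescence. The construct demonstrates light-controlled recruitment to a target protein through an intrabody, without fusing the photoreceptor directly to the target.
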