Addgene plasmid #138973: pQP-2460
Purpose: Light-induced recruitment of QPAS1-mCherry to the target protein bound to membrane; interaction occurs via intrabody fused to BphP1
Depositing lab: Vladislav Verkhusha. Depositing organization: University of Helsinki, Institute of Biomedicine. Publication: Optogenetic regulation of endogenous proteins. Redchuk TA, Karasev MM, Verkhusha PV, Donnelly SK, Hulsemann M, Virtanen J, Moore HM, Vartiainen MK, Hodgson L, Verkhusha VV. Nat Commun. 2020 Jan 30;11(1):605. doi: 10.1038/s41467-020-14460-4. PubMed 32001718.
Backbone
  Vector backbone: n/a
Growth in bacteria
  Bacterial resistance: Kanamycin, 50 μg/mL
  Growth temperature: 37°C
  Growth strain: DH5alpha
  Copy number: Unknown
Gene/Insert
  Gene/Insert name: NcoI-mVenus-CAAX-IRES2-BphP1- iB(GFP)- IRES2-NES-mCherry-Q-PAS1-NotI
Terms and licenses: Academic/Nonprofit Terms; Industry Terms: Not Available to Industry
How to cite: pQP-2460 was a gift from Vladislav Verkhusha (Addgene plasmid # 138973 ; http://n2t.net/addgene:138973 ; RRID:Addgene_138973)
